>Addgene plasmid #29441 | pcDNA5FRT/Flag-hINO80N1 (1-262) | addgene partial sequence | sequence record 34889 | 29441 with BGH-rev
AGCGGCCGCCACTGTGCTGGATATCTGCAGAATTCCACCACACTGGACTAGTGGATCTCTAGCCAGGGGG
AGGTGCATCGTGAGAAAACTTGGCAAAGACTTTGGTCTGGTGGTGATGGCGACGAGGGGATTCTTCAGAG
GAAAGTTCTTCATCTCTTCGTCTTTTTTTCTTCACTTTTTTCAACTTAGCTTTAAGTTTCTTTTCCTCCT
TAAATTTCTTTTTCTTGGGTCCAAGTAGGTGCCGTTGTTGCTCATAGAAAGGGTCATATGTGGAGAGCAG
GCCTGCACTGTAGTACTGATATTGCTGCAACTCCTTGTCTTTACTATACTTATTTTGGTGAAGTTTCTTA
TATTTGTGTAGTCGAAGCATGTTGTGAAGTTCTTCTCTGCTGAGATTGAGTTCTTCTTCATCATCGTCTT
CACTCTGAGAATCAGCCTCGCTGGATTCATCACTTAGCAGAATGCTCTTTAGCCACTTTCTGCTTTTCTT
CAGCTTAGAGAAATTATATAAATTCCCCTTATCACATTTTGANTCTGACTGTAGAACTCCATTCAGAGAA
TATGTGTTTAACATTCCAGAACTGCCTGCTCCAGAAGTTTCACCAAGCAATGAATTTGGAGGTTCTTCCT
TAACTTGTATTAAGGGATCCCCAGACTGGGGCAATAATGGATTACTGTCATCCAGTCCATCTTCACTGTC
ATCACTAGAAATATTCCTATTGAAGATAGCTGACGTTTGTCGCAGAAAATGGTCCAACCGGAGGGCCCTC
TCCAAGTACTGAAGATAGAGGGGCTTTGCCAGCTCAGTGCAGCCTCCATCATCCCTGGCACCCAACTCCG
AGGCCATCTCGAGCTTGTCATCATCGTCCTTGTAGTCTGGCATGCTAGCCA
