>Addgene plasmid #29441 | pcDNA5FRT/Flag-hINO80N1 (1-262) | addgene partial sequence | sequence record 34890 | 29441 with CMV-F
GCAGAGCTCTCTGGCTAACTAGAGAACCCACTGCTTACTGGCTTATCGAAATTAATACGACTCACTATAG
GGAGACCCAAGCTGGCTAGCATGCCAGACTACAAGGACGATGATGACAAGCTCGAGATGGCCTCGGAGTT
GGGTGCCAGGGATGATGGAGGCTGCACTGAGCTGGCAAAGCCCCTCTATCTTCAGTACTTGGAGAGGGCC
CTCCGGTTGGACCATTTTCTGCGACAAACGTCAGCTATCTTCAATAGGAATATTTCTAGTGATGACAGTG
AAGATGGACTGGATGACAGTAATCCATTATTGCCCCAGTCTGGGGATCCCTTAATACAAGTTAAGGAAGA
ACCTCCAAATTCATTGCTTGGTGAAACTTCTGGAGCAGGCAGTTCTGGAATGTTAAACACATATTCTCTG
AATGGAGTTCTACAGTCAGAATCAAAATGTGATAAGGGGAATTTATATAATTTCTCTAAGCTGAAGAAAA
GCAGAAAGTGGCTAAAGAGCATTCTGCTAAGTGATGAATCCAGCGAGGCTGATTCTCAGAGTGAAGACGA
TGATGAAGAAGAACTCAATCTCAGCAGAGAAGAACTTCACAACATGCTTCGACTACACAAATATAAGAAA
CTTCACCAAAATAAGTATAGTAAAGACAAGGAGTTGCAGCAATATCAGTACTACAGTGCAGGCCTGCTCT
CCACATATGACCCTTTCTATGAGCAACAACGGCACCTACTTGGACCCAAGAAAAAGAAATTTAAGGAGGA
AAAGAAACTTAAAGCTAAGTTGAAAAAAGTGAAGAAAAAAAGACGAAGAGATGAAGAACTTTCCTCTGAA
GAATCCCCTCGTCGCCATCACCACCAGACCAAAGTCTTTGCCAAGTTTTCTCACGATGCACCTCCCCCTG
GCTAGAGATCCACTAGTCCAGTGTGGTGGAATTCTGCA
