[The description below was written by a language model from this plasmid's Addgene catalogue record.]
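Description:
pcDNA5FRT/Flag-hINO80N1 (1-262) is a mammalian expression plasmid built on the commercial pcDNA5-FRT backbone (about 5.1 kb without insert). It carries a 786 bp fragment of human INO80 encoding amino acids 1–262, the N-terminal portion of the catalytic ATPase subunit of the INO80 chromatin remodeling complex. The fragment was inserted by restriction enzyme cloning and is fused to an N-terminal Flag epitope tag, which allows the truncated protein to be detected and immunopurified with anti-Flag reagents. In bacteria the plasmid is maintained at high copy number under ampicillin selection.

The record gives no feature table, so the promoter and other regulatory elements are not explicitly listed. As general background, pcDNA5-FRT vectors normally drive the insert from a CMV promoter and carry a single FRT site next to a promoterless hygromycin resistance gene. Flp recombinase can therefore integrate the plasmid at a pre-placed FRT site in a suitable host cell line, giving isogenic stable lines that express the transgene from a defined locus. The listing of a T7 primer for 5′ sequencing is consistent with a T7 priming site upstream of the cloning region.

The associated study concerns the subunit organization of the human INO80 complex. This fits use of the construct as one of a set of INO80 deletion or fragment derivatives, expressed in human cells to determine which complex subunits associate with the N-terminal region of INO80 after Flag affinity purification. The record itself does not state the specific findings for this fragment.
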