Addgene plasmid #29441: pcDNA5FRT/Flag-hINO80N1 (1-262)
Depositing lab: Joan Conaway & Ronald Conaway. Depositing organization: Stowers Institute for Medical Research. Publication: Subunit organization of the human INO80 chromatin remodeling complex: an evolutionarily conserved core complex catalyzes ATP-dependent nucleosome remodeling. Chen L, Cai Y, Jin J, Florens L, Swanson SK, Washburn MP, Conaway JW, Conaway RC. J Biol Chem. 2011 Apr 1;286(13):11283-9. doi: 10.1074/jbc.M111.222505. Epub 2011 Feb 8. PubMed 21303910.
Backbone
  Vector backbone: pcDNA5-FRT
  Backbone manufacturer: Invitrogen
  Backbone size w/o insert (bp): 5070
  Vector type: Mammalian Expression
Growth in bacteria
  Bacterial resistance: Ampicillin, 100 μg/mL
  Growth temperature: 37°C
  Growth strain: DH5alpha
  Copy number: High Copy
Gene/Insert
  Gene/Insert name: INO80 (alt name: pcDNA5FRT/Flag-hINO80N1)
  Species: H. sapiens (human)
  Insert size (bp): 786
  Mutation: INO80 1-262 (a.a.)
  GenBank ID: NP_060023
  Entrez Gene: INO80 (a.k.a. INO80A, INOC1)
  Tag / fusion protein: Flag (N terminal on insert)
  Cloning method: Restriction Enzyme
  Sequencing primers: 5′ T7
Terms and licenses: Academic/Nonprofit Terms; Industry Terms: Not Available to Industry
How to cite: pcDNA5FRT/Flag-hINO80N1 (1-262) was a gift from Joan Conaway & Ronald Conaway (Addgene plasmid # 29441 ; http://n2t.net/addgene:29441 ; RRID:Addgene_29441)
